Addgene plasmid #15924: pET3d::strep-AID
Depositing lab: Nina Papavasiliou. Depositing organization: Rockefeller University. Publication: AID mediates hypermutation by deaminating single stranded DNA. Dickerson SK, Market E, Besmer E, Papavasiliou FN. J Exp Med. 2003 May 19. 197(10):1291-6. 10.1084/jem.20030481 PubMed 12756266.
Backbone
  Vector backbone: pET3d
  Backbone manufacturer: Novagen
  Backbone size w/o insert (bp): 4657
  Vector type: Bacterial Expression
Growth in bacteria
  Bacterial resistance: Ampicillin, 100 μg/mL
  Growth temperature: 37°C
  Growth strain: DH5alpha
  Copy number: High Copy
Gene/Insert
  Gene/Insert name: AID (alt names: AICDA; activation-induced cytidine deaminase)
  Species: H. sapiens (human)
  Insert size (bp): 594
  GenBank ID: NM_009645
  Entrez Gene: AICDA (a.k.a. AID, ARP2, CDA2, HEL-S-284, HIGM2)
  Tag / fusion protein: strep
  Cloning method: Restriction Enzyme; 5′ cloning site NcoI (not destroyed); 3′ cloning site BamHI (not destroyed)
  Sequencing primers: 5′ T7
Terms and licenses: Academic/Nonprofit Terms; Industry Terms: Not Available to Industry
Depositor comments: Has a point mutation resulting in N103Y substitution in the amino acid sequence. According to depositing scientist, the mutation does not affect function.
How to cite: pET3d::strep-AID was a gift from Nina Papavasiliou (Addgene plasmid # 15924 ; http://n2t.net/addgene:15924 ; RRID:Addgene_15924)
