[The description below was written by a language model from this plasmid's Addgene catalogue record and pLannotate feature annotations shown in this document.]
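Description:
pET3d::strep-AID is a bacterial expression plasmid built on the Novagen pET3d backbone for producing recombinant activation-induced cytidine deaminase (AID, AICDA) in E. coli. It is propagated through a pBR322-type ColE1/pMB1 origin and selected with ampicillin via the β-lactamase gene and its native promoter. The feature table also shows the rop gene and bom region, which come from the pBR322 lineage. The catalogue lists the plasmid as high copy, although rop normally restrains copy number. The tetracycline resistance gene appears only as two fragments flanking the expression cassette. This fits the pET design, in which the cassette interrupts tet, so tetracycline selection should not be expected.

The payload is a 594 bp AID coding sequence cloned between NcoI and BamHI, both sites retained. It sits downstream of the T7 promoter and the efficient T7 gene 10 ribosome binding site and is followed by the T7 terminator. A Strep-tag II lies immediately upstream of AID, giving an N-terminally tagged protein that can be captured on Strep-Tactin resin. A short T7 gene 10-derived fragment is annotated beyond the AID sequence, probably a remnant of the backbone, and the record does not say whether it is translated. Transcription depends on T7 RNA polymerase, so expression requires a host that supplies that enzyme.

The catalogue and annotation describe the insert as human, but the listed GenBank identifier carries a different accession than expected for the human transcript, so the species is worth checking. The depositor notes a point mutation causing an N103Y substitution, reported not to affect function. The associated study used purified AID to examine deamination of single-stranded DNA in relation to antibody hypermutation.
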