Features (pLannotate 1.2.2; 15 found; start..end, strand, type, name):
     10..38      +  promoter       tet promoter: E. coli promoter for tetracycline efflux protein gene
     86..378     +  CDS            TcR (fragment): tetracycline efflux protein; tet; confers resistance to tetracycline
    404..451     -  terminator     T7 terminator: transcription terminator for bacteriophage T7 RNA polymerase
    459..508     -  CDS            SET1 (fragment): solubility-enhancement tag derived from T7 phage gene 10B
    525..1118    -  CDS            AID: human activation-induced cytidine deaminase (Dickerson et al., 2003); AICDA
   1132..1154    -  CDS            Strep-Tag II (fragment): peptide that binds Strep-Tactin®, an engineered form of streptavidin
   1170..1192    -  RBS            RBS: efficient ribosome binding site from bacteriophage T7 gene 10 (Olins and Rangwala, 1989)
   1224..1242    -  promoter       T7 promoter: promoter for bacteriophage T7 RNA polymerase
   1264..2164    +  CDS            TcR (fragment): tetracycline efflux protein; tet; confers resistance to tetracycline
   2406..2786    -  CDS            YPB1_ECOLX: Protein predicted: Swiss-Prot protein existence level 4. From Escherichia coli.
   2803..2994    +  CDS            rop: Rop protein, which maintains plasmids at low copy number; rop
   3096..3238    +  misc_feature   bom: basis of mobility region from pBR322
   3424..4012    -  rep_origin     ori: high-copy-number ColE1/pMB1/pBR322/pUC origin of replication
   4183..5043    -  CDS            AmpR: β-lactamase; bla; confers resistance to ampicillin, carbenicillin, and related antibiotics
   5044..5148    -  promoter       AmpR promoter: bla
>Addgene plasmid #15924 | pET3d::strep-AID | depositor full sequence | sequence record 8432 | Author sequence
TTCTCATGTTTGACAGCTTATCATCGATAAGCTTTAATGCGGTAGTTTATCACAGTTAAATTGCTAACGC
AGTCAGGCACCGTGTATGAAATCTAACAATGCGCTCATCGTCATCCTCGGCACCGTCACCCTGGATGCTG
TAGGCATAGGCTTGGTTATGCCGGTACTGCCGGGCCTCTTGCGGGATATCGTCCATTCCGACAGCATCGC
CAGTCACTATGGCGTGCTGCTAGCGCTATATGCGTTGATGCAATTTCTATGCGCACCCGTTCTCGGAGCA
CTGTCCGACCGCTTTGGCCGCCGCCCAGTCCTGCTCGCTTCGCTACTTGGAGCCACTATCGACTACGCGA
TCATGGCGACCACACCCGTCCTGTGGATATCCGGATATAGTTCCTCCTTTCAGCAAAAAACCCCTCAAGA
CCCGTTTAGAGGCCCCAAGGGGTTATGCTAGTTATTGCTCAGCGGTGGCAGCAGCCAACTCAGCTTCCTT
TCGGGCTTTGTTAGCAGCCGGATCCTTAGTCGAGAAGTCCCAAAGTACGAAATGCGTCTCGTAAGTCATC
ACCCTCATACAGGGNCAAAAGGATGCGCCGAAGCTGTCTGGAGAGACGAACTGAATTTTCATGCAGCCCT
TCCCAGGCTTTGAAAGTTCTTTCATGGTTTTCTACAAAAGTATTCCAGCAGTAAAAATAATCTTTGAAGG
TCATGATGGCTATTTGCACCCCGGCGCGGTGCAGCCGCCGCAGCCCCTCGGGCTCAGCCTTGCGGTCCTC
ACAGAAGTAGAGGCGCGCGGTGAAGATCCTCAGACTGAGGTAGGGGTTCCCTCGCAGAAAGTCGGCCACA
TGTCGGGCACAGTCGTAGCAGGGGCTCCAGGAGGTGAACCAGGTGACGCGGTAGCAGCGGCCAGGGTCTA
GGTCCCAGTCCGAGATGTAGCGGAGGAAGAGCAATTCCACGTGGCAGCCGTTCTTATTGCGAAGATAACC
AAAGTCCAGTGAAAAGGATGTAGCACTGTCACGCCTCTTCACTACGTAGCACAGGTAGGTCTCACGCCGA
CCCTTAGCCCAGCGGACATTTTTGAATTGGTAAAGAAACTTCCTCCGGTTCATCAAGAGGCTGTCCATCG
ATCCGCCGCCTTTTTCGAACTGCGGGTGGCTCCAGGCCACCATGGTATATCTCCTTCTTAAAGTTAAACA
AAATTATTTCTAGAGGGAAACCGTTGTGGTCTCCCTATAGTGAGTCGTATTAATTTCGCGGGATCGAGAT
CTCGATCCTCTACGCCGGACGCATCGTGGCCGGCATCACCGGCGCCACAGGTGCGGTTGCTGGCGCCTAT
ATCGCCGACATCACCGATGGGGAAGATCGGGCTCGCCACTTCGGGCTCATGAGCGCTTGTTTCGGCGTGG
GTATGGTGGCAGGCCCCGTGGCCGGGGGACTGTTGGGCGCCATCTCCTTGCATGCACCATTCCTTGCGGC
GGCGGTGCTCAACGGCCTCAACCTACTACTGGGCTGCTTCCTAATGCAGGAGTCGCATAAGGGAGAGCGT
CGACCGATGCCCTTGAGAGCCTTCAACCCAGTCAGCTCCTTCCGGTGGGCGCGGGGCATGACTATCGTCG
CCGCACTTATGACTGTCTTCTTTATCATGCAACTCGTAGGACAGGTGCCGGCAGCGCTCTGGGTCATTTT
CGGCGAGGACCGCTTTCGCTGGAGCGCGACGATGATCGGCCTGTCGCTTGCGGTATTCGGAATCTTGCAC
GCCCTCGCTCAAGCCTTCGTCACTGGTCCCGCCACCAAACGTTTCGGCGAGAAGCAGGCCATTATCGCCG
GCATGGCGGCCGACGCGCTGGGCTACGTCTTGCTGGCGTTCGCGACGCGAGGCTGGATGGCCTTCCCCAT
TATGATTCTTCTCGCTTCCGGCGGCATCGGGATGCCCGCGTTGCAGGCCATGCTGTCCAGGCAGGTAGAT
GACGACCATCAGGGACAGCTTCAAGGATCGCTCGCGGCTCTTACCAGCCTAACTTCGATCACTGGACCGC
TGATCGTCACGGCGATTTATGCCGCCTCGGCGAGCACATGGAACGGGTTGGCATGGATTGTAGGCGCCGC
CCTATACCTTGTCTGCCTCCCCGCGTTGCGTCGCGGTGCATGGAGCCGGGCCACCTCGACCTGAATGGAA
GCCGGCGGCACCTCGCTAACGGATTCACCACTCCAAGAATTGGAGCCAATCAATTCTTGCGGAGAACTGT
GAATGCGCAAACCAACCCTTGGCAGAACATATCCATCGCGTCCGCCATCTCCAGCAGCCGCACGCGGCGC
ATCTCGGGCAGCGTTGGGTCCTGGCCACGGGTGCGCATGATCGTGCTCCTGTCGTTGAGGACCCGGCTAG
GCTGGCGGGGTTGCCTTACTGGTTAGCAGAATGAATCACCGATACGCGAGCGAACGTGAAGCGACTGCTG
CTGCAAAACGTCTGCGACCTGAGCAACAACATGAATGGTCTTCGGTTTCCGTGTTTCGTAAAGTCTGGAA
ACGCGGAAGTCAGCGCCCTGCACCATTATGTTCCGGATCTGCATCGCAGGATGCTGCTGGCTACCCTGTG
GAACACCTACATCTGTATTAACGAAGCGCTGGCATTGACCCTGAGTGATTTTTCTCTGGTCCCGCCGCAT
CCATACCGCCAGTTGTTTACCCTCACAACGTTCCAGTAACCGGGCATGTTCATCATCAGTAACCCGTATC
GTGAGCATCCTCTCTCGTTTCATCGGTATCATTACCCCCATGAACAGAAATCCCCCTTACACGGAGGCAT
CAGTGACCAAACAGGAAAAAACCGCCCTTAACATGGCCCGCTTTATCAGAAGCCAGACATTAACGCTTCT
GGAGAAACTCAACGAGCTGGACGCGGATGAACAGGCAGACATCTGTGAATCGCTTCACGACCACGCTGAT
GAGCTTTACCGCAGCTGCCTCGCGCGTTTCGGTGATGACGGTGAAAACCTCTGACACATGCAGCTCCCGG
AGACGGTCACAGCTTGTCTGTAAGCGGATGCCGGGAGCAGACAAGCCCGTCAGGGCGCGTCAGCGGGTGT
TGGCGGGTGTCGGGGCGCAGCCATGACCCAGTCACGTAGCGATAGCGGAGTGTATACTGGCTTAACTATG
CGGCATCAGAGCAGATTGTACTGAGAGTGCACCATATATGCGGTGTGAAATACCGCACAGATGCGTAAGG
AGAAAATACCGCATCAGGCGCTCTTCCGCTTCCTCGCTCACTGACTCGCTGCGCTCGGTCGTTCGGCTGC
GGCGAGCGGTATCAGCTCACTCAAAGGCGGTAATACGGTTATCCACAGAATCAGGGGATAACGCAGGAAA
GAACATGTGAGCAAAAGGCCAGCAAAAGGCCAGGAACCGTAAAAAGGCCGCGTTGCTGGCGTTTTTCCAT
AGGCTCCGCCCCCCTGACGAGCATCACAAAAATCGACGCTCAAGTCAGAGGTGGCGAAACCCGACAGGAC
TATAAAGATACCAGGCGTTTCCCCCTGGAAGCTCCCTCGTGCGCTCTCCTGTTCCGACCCTGCCGCTTAC
CGGATACCTGTCCGCCTTTCTCCCTTCGGGAAGCGTGGCGCTTTCTCATAGCTCACGCTGTAGGTATCTC
AGTTCGGTGTAGGTCGTTCGCTCCAAGCTGGGCTGTGTGCACGAACCCCCCGTTCAGCCCGACCGCTGCG
CCTTATCCGGTAACTATCGTCTTGAGTCCAACCCGGTAAGACACGACTTATCGCCACTGGCAGCAGCCAC
TGGTAACAGGATTAGCAGAGCGAGGTATGTAGGCGGTGCTACAGAGTTCTTGAAGTGGTGGCCTAACTAC
GGCTACACTAGAAGGACAGTATTTGGTATCTGCGCTCTGCTGAAGCCAGTTACCTTCGGAAAAAGAGTTG
GTAGCTCTTGATCCGGCAAACAAACCACCGCTGGTAGCGGTGGTTTTTTTGTTTGCAAGCAGCAGATTAC
GCGCAGAAAAAAAGGATCTCAAGAAGATCCTTTGATCTTTTCTACGGGGTCTGACGCTCAGTGGAACGAA
AACTCACGTTAAGGGATTTTGGTCATGAGATTATCAAAAAGGATCTTCACCTAGATCCTTTTAAATTAAA
AATGAAGTTTTAAATCAATCTAAAGTATATATGAGTAAACTTGGTCTGACAGTTACCAATGCTTAATCAG
TGAGGCACCTATCTCAGCGATCTGTCTATTTCGTTCATCCATAGTTGCCTGACTCCCCGTCGTGTAGATA
ACTACGATACGGGAGGGCTTACCATCTGGCCCCAGTGCTGCAATGATACCGCGAGACCCACGCTCACCGG
CTCCAGATTTATCAGCAATAAACCAGCCAGCCGGAAGGGCCGAGCGCAGAAGTGGTCCTGCAACTTTATC
CGCCTCCATCCAGTCTATTAATTGTTGCCGGGAAGCTAGAGTAAGTAGTTCGCCAGTTAATAGTTTGCGC
AACGTTGTTGCCATTGCTGCAGGCATCGTGGTGTCACGCTCGTCGTTTGGTATGGCTTCATTCAGCTCCG
GTTCCCAACGATCAAGGCGAGTTACATGATCCCCCATGTTGTGCAAAAAAGCGGTTAGCTCCTTCGGTCC
TCCGATCGTTGTCAGAAGTAAGTTGGCCGCAGTGTTATCACTCATGGTTATGGCAGCACTGCATAATTCT
CTTACTGTCATGCCATCCGTAAGATGCTTTTCTGTGACTGGTGAGTACTCAACCAAGTCATTCTGAGAAT
AGTGTATGCGGCGACCGAGTTGCTCTTGCCCGGCGTCAACACGGGATAATACCGCGCCACATAGCAGAAC
TTTAAAAGTGCTCATCATTGGAAAACGTTCTTCGGGGCGAAAACTCTCAAGGATCTTACCGCTGTTGAGA
TCCAGTTCGATGTAACCCACTCGTGCACCCAACTGATCTTCAGCATCTTTTACTTTCACCAGCGTTTCTG
GGTGAGCAAAAACAGGAAGGCAAAATGCCGCAAAAAAGGGAATAAGGGCGACACGGAAATGTTGAATACT
CATACTCTTCCTTTTTCAATATTATTGAAGCATTTATCAGGGTTATTGTCTCATGAGCGGATACATATTT
GAATGTATTTAGAAAAATAAACAAATAGGGGTTCCGCGCACATTTCCCCGAAAAGTGCCACCTGACGTCT
AAGAAACCATTATTATCATGACATTAACCTATAAAAATAGGCGTATCACGAGGCCCTTTCGTCTTCAAGA
A
