>Addgene plasmid #15924 | pET3d::strep-AID | addgene partial sequence | sequence record 22348 | 15924 with T7
TTTGTTTAACTTTAAGAAGGAGATATACCATGGTGGCCTGGAGCCACCCGCAGTTCGAAAAAGGCGGCGG
ATCGATGGACAGCCTCTTGATGAACCGGAGGAAGTTTCTTTACCAATTCAAAAATGTCCGCTGGGCTAAG
GGTCGGCGTGAGACCTACCTGTGCTACGTAGTGAAGAGGCGTGACAGTGCTACATCCTTTTCACTGGACT
TTGGTTATCTTCGCAATAAGAACGGCTGCCACGTGGAATTGCTCTTCCTCCGCTACATCTCGGACTGGGA
CCTAGACCCTGGCCGCTGCTACCGCGTCACCTGGTTCACCTCCTGGAGCCCCTGCTACGACTGTGCCCGA
CATGTGGCCGACTTTCTGCGAGGGAACCCCTACCTCAGTCTGAGGATCTTCACCGCGCGCCTCTACTTCT
GTGAGGACCGCAAGGCTGAGCCCGAGGGGCTGCGGCGGCTGCACCGCGCCGGGGTGCAAATAGCCATCAT
GACCTTCAAAGATTATTTTTACTGCTGGAATACTTTTGTAGAAAACCATGAAAGAACTTTCAAAGCCTGG
GAAGGGCTGCATGAAAATTCAGTTCGTCTCTCCAGACAGCTTCGGCGCATCCTTTTGCCCCTGTATGAGG
TTGATGACTTACGAGACGCATTTCGTACTTTGGGACTTCTCGACTAAGGATCCGGCTGCTAACAAAGCCC
GAAAGGAAGCTGAGTTGGCTGCTGCCACCGCTGAGCAATAACTAGCATAACCCCTTGGGGCCTCTAAACG
GGTCTTGAGGGGTTT
